>Addgene plasmid #224287 | pcDNA3.1(+) M-Ras(WT) | addgene full sequence | sequence record 445665 | Addgene NGS Result
GACGGATCGGGAGATCTCCCGATCCCCTATGGTGCACTCTCAGTACAATCTGCTCTGATGCCGCATAGTT
AAGCCAGTATCTGCTCCCTGCTTGTGTGTTGGAGGTCGCTGAGTAGTGCGCGAGCAAAATTTAAGCTACA
ACAAGGCAAGGCTTGACCGACAATTGCATGAAGAATCTGCTTAGGGTTAGGCGTTTTGCGCTGCTTCGCG
ATGTACGGGCCAGATATACGCGTTGACATTGATTATTGACTAGTTATTAATAGTAATCAATTACGGGGTC
ATTAGTTCATAGCCCATATATGGAGTTCCGCGTTACATAACTTACGGTAAATGGCCCGCCTGGCTGACCG
CCCAACGACCCCCGCCCATTGACGTCAATAATGACGTATGTTCCCATAGTAACGCCAATAGGGACTTTCC
ATTGACGTCAATGGGTGGAGTATTTACGGTAAACTGCCCACTTGGCAGTACATCAAGTGTATCATATGCC
AAGTACGCCCCCTATTGACGTCAATGACGGTAAATGGCCCGCCTGGCATTATGCCCAGTACATGACCTTA
TGGGACTTTCCTACTTGGCAGTACATCTACGTATTAGTCATCGCTATTACCATGGTGATGCGGTTTTGGC
AGTACATCAATGGGCGTGGATAGCGGTTTGACTCACGGGGATTTCCAAGTCTCCACCCCATTGACGTCAA
TGGGAGTTTGTTTTGGCACCAAAATCAACGGGACTTTCCAAAATGTCGTAACAACTCCGCCCCATTGACG
CAAATGGGCGGTAGGCGTGTACGGTGGGAGGTCTATATAAGCAGAGCTCTCTGGCTAACTAGAGAACCCA
CTGCTTACTGGCTTATCGAAATTAATACGACTCACTATAGGGAGACCCAAGCTGGCTAGCGTTTAAACTT
AAGCTTGCCACC
[624 nt withheld, positions 923-1546]
TGAACCCGCTGATCAGCCTCGACTGTGCCTTCTAGTTGCCAGCCATCTGTTGTTTGCCCCTCCCCCGTGC
CTTCCTTGACCCTGGAAGGTGCCACTCCCACTGTCCTTTCCTAATAAAATGAGGAAATTGCATCGCATTG
TCTGAGTAGGTGTCATTCTATTCTGGGGGGTGGGGTGGGGCAGGACAGCAAGGGGGAGGATTGGGAAGAC
AATAGCAGGCATGCTGGGGATGCGGTGGGCTCTATGGCTTCTGAGGCGGAAAGAACCAGCTGGGGCTCTA
GGGGGTATCCCC
[124 nt withheld, positions 1839-1962]
C
[91 nt withheld, positions 1964-2054]
A
[49 nt withheld, positions 2056-2104]
CCTTTGACGTTGGAGTCCACGTTCTTT
[37 nt withheld, positions 2132-2168]
ACCCTATCTCGGTCTATTCTTTTGATTTATAAGGGATTTTGCCGATTTCGGCCTATTGGTTAAAAAATGA
GCTGATTTAACAAAAATTTAACGCGAATTAATTCTGTGGAATGTGTGTCAGTTAGGGTGTGGAAAGTCCC
CAGGCTCCCCAGCAGGCAGAAGTATGCAAAGCATGCATCTCAATTAGTCAGCAACCAGGTGTGGAAAGTC
CCCAGGCTCCCCAGCAGGCAGAAGTATGCAAAGCATGCATCTCAATTAGTCAGCAACCATAGTCCCGCCC
CTAACTCCGCCCATCCCGCCCCTAACTCCGCCCAGTTCCGCCCATTCTCCGCCCCATGGCTGACTAATTT
TTTTTATTTATGCAGAGGCCGAGGCCGCCTCTGCCTCTGAGCTATTCCAGAAGTAGTGAGGAGGCTTTTT
TGGAGGCCTAGGCTTTTGCAAAAAGCTCCCGGGAGCTTGTATATCCATTTTCGGATCTGATCAAGAGACA
GGATGAGGATCGTTTCGCATGATTGAACAAGATGGATTGCACGCAGGTTCTCCGGCCGCTTGGGTGGAGA
GGCTATTCGGCTATGACTGGGCACAACAGACAATCGGCTGCTCTGATGCCGCCGTGTTCCGGCTGTCAGC
GCAGGGGCGCCCGGTTCTTTTTGTCAAGACCGACCTGTCCGGTGCCCTGAATGAACTGCAGGACGAGGCA
GCGCGGCTATCGTGGCTGGCCACGACGGGCGTTCCTTGCGCAGCTGTGCTCGACGTTGTCACTGAAGCGG
GAAGGGACTGGCTGCTATTGGGCGAAGTGCCGGGGCAGGATCTCCTGTCATCTCACCTTGCTCCTGCCGA
GAAAGTATCCATCATGGCTGATGCAATGCGGCGGCTGCATACGCTTGATCCGGCTACCTGCCCATTCGAC
CACCAAGCGAAACATCGCATCGAGCGAGCACGTACTCGGATGGAAGCCGGTCTTGTCGATCAGGATGATC
TGGACGAAGAGCATCAGGGGCTCGCGCCAGCCGAACTGTTCGCCAGGCTCAAGGCGCGCATGCCCGACGG
CGAGGATCTCGTCGTGACCCATGGCGATGCCTGCTTGCCGAATATCATGGTGGAAAATGGCCGCTTTTCT
GGATTCATCGACTGTGGCCGGCTGGGTGTGGCGGACCGCTATCAGGACATAGCGTTGGCTACCCGTGATA
TTGCTGAAGAGCTTGGCGGCGAATGGGCTGACCGCTTCCTCGTGCTTTACGGTATCGCCGCTCCCGATTC
GCAGCGCATCGCCTTCTATCGCCTTCTTGACGAGTTCTTCTGAGCGGGACTCTGGGGTTCGAAATGACCG
ACCAAGCGACGCCCAACCTGCCATCACGAGATTTCGATTCCACCGCCGCCTTCTATGAAAGGTTGGGCTT
CGGAATCGTTTTCCGGGACGCCGGCTGGATGATCCTCCAGCGCGGGGATCTCATGCTGGAGTTCTTCGCC
CACCCCAACTTGTTTATTGCAGCTTATAATGGTTACAAATAAAGCAATAGCATCACAAATTTCACAAATA
AAGCATTTTTTTCACTGCATTCTAGTTGTGGTTTGTCCAAACTCATCAATGTATCTTATCATGTCTGTAT
ACCGTCGACCTCTAGCTAGAGCTTGGCGTAATCATGGTCATAGCTGTTTCCTGTGTGAAATTGTTATCCG
CTCACAATTCCACACAACATACGAGCCGGAAGCATAAAGTGTAAAGCCTGGGGTGCCTAATGAGTGAGCT
AACTCACATTAATTGCGTTGCGCTCACTGCCCGCTTTCCAGTCGGGAAACCTGTCGTGCCAGCTGCATTA
ATGAATCGGCCAACGCGCGGGGAGAGGCGGTTTGCGTATTGGGCGCTCTTCCGCTTCCTCGCTCACTGAC
TCGCTGCGCTCGGTCGTTCGGCTGCGGCGAGCGGTATCAGCTCACTCAAAGGCGGTAATACGGTTATCCA
CAGAATCAGGGGATAACGCAGGAAAGAACATGTGAGCAAAAGGCCAGCAAAAGGCCAGGAACCGTAAAAA
GGCCGCGTTGCTGGCGTTTTTCCATAGGCTCCGCCCCCCTGACGAGCATCACAAAAATCGACGCTCAAGT
CAGAGGTGGCGAAACCCGACAGGACTATAAAGATACCAGGCGTTTCCCCCTGGAAGCTCCCTCGTGCGCT
CTCCTGTTCCGACCCTGCCGCTTACCGGATACCTGTCCGCCTTTCTCCCTTCGGGAAGCGTGGCGCTTTC
TCATAGCTCACGCTGTAGGTATCTCAGTTCGGTGTAGGTCGTTCGCTCCAAGCTGGGCTGTGTGCACGAA
CCCCCCGTTCAGCCCGACCGCTGCGCCTTATCCGGTAACTATCGTCTTGAGTCCAACCCGGTAAGACACG
ACTTATCGCCACTGGCAGCAGCCACTGGTAACAGGATTAGCAGAGCGAGGTATGTAGGCGGTGCTACAGA
GTTCTTGAAGTGGTGGCCTAACTACGGCTACACTAGAAGAACAGTATTTGGTATCTGCGCTCTGCTGAAG
CCAGTTACCTTCGGAAAAAGAGTTGGTAGCTCTTGATCCGGCAAACAAACCACCGCTGGTAGCGGTGGTT
TTTTTGTTTGCAAGCAGCAGATTACGCGCAGAAAAAAAGGATCTCAAGAAGATCCTTTGATCTTTTCTAC
GGGGTCTGACGCTCAGTGGAACGAAAACTCACGTTAAGGGATTTTGGTCATGAGATTATCAAAAAGGATC
TTCACCTAGATCCTTTTAAATTAAAAATGAAGTTTTAAATCAATCTAAAGTATATATGAGTAAACTTGGT
CTGACAGTTACCAATGCTTAATCAGTGAGGCACCTATCTCAGCGATCTGTCTATTTCGTTCATCCATAGT
TGCCTGACTCCCCGTCGTGTAGATAACTACGATACGGGAGGGCTTACCATCTGGCCCCAGTGCTGCAATG
ATACCGCGAGACCCACGCTCACCGGCTCCAGATTTATCAGCAATAAACCAGCCAGCCGGAAGGGCCGAGC
GCAGAAGTGGTCCTGCAACTTTATCCGCCTCCATCCAGTCTATTAATTGTTGCCGGGAAGCTAGAGTAAG
TAGTTCGCCAGTTAATAGTTTGCGCAACGTTGTTGCCATTGCTACAGGCATCGTGGTGTCACGCTCGTCG
TTTGGTATGGCTTCATTCAGCTCCGGTTCCCAACGATCAAGGCGAGTTACATGATCCCCCATGTTGTGCA
AAAAAGCGGTTAGCTCCTTCGGTCCTCCGATCGTTGTCAGAAGTAAGTTGGCCGCAGTGTTATCACTCAT
GGTTATGGCAGCACTGCATAATTCTCTTACTGTCATGCCATCCGTAAGATGCTTTTCTGTGACTGGTGAG
TACTCAACCAAGTCATTCTGAGAATAGTGTATGCGGCGACCGAGTTGCTCTTGCCCGGCGTCAATACGGG
ATAATACCGCGCCACATAGCAGAACTTTAAAAGTGCTCATCATTGGAAAACGTTCTTCGGGGCGAAAACT
CTCAAGGATCTTACCGCTGTTGAGATCCAGTTCGATGTAACCCACTCGTGCACCCAACTGATCTTCAGCA
TCTTTTACTTTCACCAGCGTTTCTGGGTGAGCAAAAACAGGAAGGCAAAATGCCGCAAAAAAGGGAATAA
GGGCGACACGGAAATGTTGAATACTCATACTCTTCCTTTTTCAATATTATTGAAGCATTTATCAGGGTTA
TTGTCTCATGAGCGGATACATATTTGAATGTATTTAGAAAAATAAACAAATAGGGGTTCCGCGCACATTT
CCCCGAAAAGTGCCACCTGACGTC
Features (pLannotate 1.2.2; 20 found; start..end, strand, type, name):
     28..80      -  misc_feature   bom (fragment): basis of mobility region from pBR322
    235..614     +  enhancer       CMV enhancer: human cytomegalovirus immediate early enhancer
    615..818     +  promoter       CMV promoter: human cytomegalovirus (CMV) immediate early promoter
    814..847     +  LTR            5' LTR (truncated) (fragment): truncated 5' long terminal repeat (LTR) from HIV-1
    863..881     +  promoter       T7 promoter: promoter for bacteriophage T7 RNA polymerase
    923..1546    +  CDS            MRAS (sequence withheld): RASM_HUMAN - Also known as RRAS3. Experimental evidence at protein level: Swiss-Prot protein existence level 1. Serves as an important signal transducer for a novel upstream stimuli in controlling cell proliferation. Activates the MAP kinase pathway. From Homo sapiens (Human).
   1569..1793    +  polyA_signal   bGH poly(A) signal: bovine growth hormone polyadenylation signal
   1797..1818    +  promoter       SV40 promoter (fragment): SV40 enhancer and early promoter
   1839..2267    +  rep_origin     f1 ori (sequence partly withheld): f1 bacteriophage origin of replication; arrow indicates direction of (+) strand synthesis
   2281..2610    +  promoter       SV40 promoter: SV40 enhancer and early promoter
   2677..3468    +  CDS            neo: KKA2_KLEPN - Also known as kan, nptII. Experimental evidence at protein level: Swiss-Prot protein existence level 1. Resistance to kanamycin, neomycin, paromomycin, ribostamycin, butirosin and gentamicin B. From Klebsiella pneumoniae.
   3492..3650    +  CDS            ble (fragment): BLE_KLEPN - Experimental evidence at protein level: Swiss-Prot protein existence level 1. Binding protein with a strong affinity to the bleomycin family of antibiotics. Binds to CL990; an antimitotic-antibiotic compound. From Klebsiella pneumoniae.
   3645..3766    +  polyA_signal   SV40 poly(A) signal: SV40 polyadenylation signal
   3839..3855    -  protein_bind   lac operator: The lac repressor binds to the lac operator to inhibit transcription in E. coli. This inhibition can be relieved by adding lactose or isopropyl-β-D-thiogalactopyranoside (IPTG). lac repressor encoded by lacI
   3863..3893    -  promoter       lac promoter: promoter for the E. coli lac operon
   3908..3929    -  protein_bind   CAP binding site: CAP binding activates transcription in the presence of cAMP. E. coli catabolite activator protein
   3942..4034    -  CDS            lacI (fragment): lac repressor; lacI; The lac repressor binds to the lac operator to inhibit transcription in E. coli. This inhibition can be relieved by adding lactose or isopropyl-β-D-thiogalactopyranoside (IPTG).
   4217..4805    -  rep_origin     ori: high-copy-number ColE1/pMB1/pBR322/pUC origin of replication
   4976..5836    -  CDS            AmpR: β-lactamase; bla; confers resistance to ampicillin, carbenicillin, and related antibiotics
   5837..5941    -  promoter       AmpR promoter: bla
