[The description below was written by a language model from this plasmid's Addgene catalogue record and pLannotate feature annotations shown in this document.]
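Description:
pcDNA3.1(+) M-Ras(WT) is a mammalian expression plasmid of about 6 kb that carries the wild-type human MRAS coding sequence (also known as R-RAS3) in the pcDNA3.1(+) backbone. The insert was made by gene synthesis. It is propagated in E. coli using a high-copy ColE1/pUC-type origin and selected with ampicillin through the β-lactamase gene and its own promoter. An f1 phage origin is also present, which in principle allows production of single-stranded DNA.

The MRAS open reading frame sits downstream of the human cytomegalovirus immediate-early enhancer and promoter, which drive strong constitutive transcription in transfected mammalian cells, and it is followed by the bovine growth hormone polyadenylation signal. A T7 promoter lies between the CMV promoter and the insert and can be used for in vitro transcription or as a sequencing primer site. The feature table annotates no epitope tag or reporter fused to MRAS, so the protein appears to be expressed untagged. A second cassette, made up of the SV40 early promoter/enhancer, the neomycin phosphotransferase gene and the SV40 polyadenylation signal, allows G418 selection of stably transfected cells. The short annotated fragments (a truncated HIV-1 LTR, ble, lacI, the lac promoter/operator and bom) are most likely backbone remnants or sequence-similarity hits from the automated annotation rather than functional elements.

The stated purpose is cell transfection and expression of M-Ras, a Ras-family small GTPase that activates the MAP kinase pathway. It was deposited in connection with work on targeting Ras-, Rho- and Rab-family GTPases through a conserved cryptic pocket.
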