Addgene plasmid #224287: pcDNA3.1(+) M-Ras(WT)
Purpose: Cell transfection and expression of M-Ras
Depositing lab: Kevan Shokat. Depositing organization: University of California, San Francisco (UCSF). Publication: Targeting Ras-, Rho-, and Rab-family GTPases via a conserved cryptic pocket. Morstein J, Bowcut V, Fernando M, Yang Y, Zhu L, Jenkins ML, Evans JT, Guiley KZ, Peacock DM, Krahnke S, Lin Z, Taran KA, Huang BJ, Stephen AG, Burke JE, Lightstone FC, Shokat KM. Cell. 2024 Sep 6:S0092-8674(24)00908-5. doi: 10.1016/j.cell.2024.08.017. PubMed 39255801.
Backbone
  Vector backbone: pcDNA3.1(+)
  Vector type: Mammalian Expression
Growth in bacteria
  Bacterial resistance: Ampicillin, 100 μg/mL
  Growth temperature: 37°C
  Growth strain: DH5alpha
  Copy number: Unknown
Gene/Insert
  Gene/Insert name: M-Ras
  Species: H. sapiens (human)
  Entrez Gene: MRAS (a.k.a. M-RAs, NS11, R-RAS3, RRAS3)
  Cloning method: Gene Synthesis
Terms and licenses: Academic/Nonprofit Terms; Industry Terms: Not Available to Industry
How to cite: pcDNA3.1(+) M-Ras(WT) was a gift from Kevan Shokat (Addgene plasmid # 224287 ; http://n2t.net/addgene:224287 ; RRID:Addgene_224287)
